Addgene plasmid #79754: pTKEI-Tre-C04
Purpose: Single fluorescent protein biosensor for trehalose
Depositing lab: David Savage. Depositing organization: University of California, Berkeley. Publication: Rapid construction of metabolite biosensors using domain-insertion profiling. Nadler DC, Morgan SA, Flamholz A, Kortright KE, Savage DF. Nat Commun. 2016 Jul 29;7:12266. doi: 10.1038/ncomms12266. PubMed 27470466.
Backbone
  Vector backbone: pTKEI-Dest
  Backbone size w/o insert (bp): 3712
  Total vector size (bp): 5695
  Vector type: Bacterial Expression
Growth in bacteria
  Bacterial resistance: Kanamycin, 50 μg/mL
  Growth temperature: 37°C
  Growth strain: DH5alpha
  Copy number: High Copy
Gene/Insert
  Gene/Insert name: Tre-C04
  Insert size (bp): 1983
  Promoter: pTrc
  Tag / fusion protein: 6xHis (C terminal on backbone)
  Cloning method: Restriction Enzyme; 5′ cloning site BsmBI (destroyed during cloning); 3′ cloning site BsmBI (destroyed during cloning)
  Sequencing primers: 5′ AATGTGTGGAATTGTGAGCG; 3′ CAGACCGCTTCTGCGTTCTG
Terms and licenses: Academic/Nonprofit Terms; Industry Terms: Not Available to Industry
How to cite: pTKEI-Tre-C04 was a gift from David Savage (Addgene plasmid # 79754 ; http://n2t.net/addgene:79754 ; RRID:Addgene_79754)
