[The description below was written by a language model from this plasmid's Addgene catalogue record and pLannotate feature annotations shown in this document.]
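Description:
pTKEI-Tre-C04 is a 5.7 kb bacterial expression plasmid that encodes a single-fluorescent-protein biosensor for the disaccharide trehalose. It is built on the pTKEI-Dest backbone and is maintained in E. coli at high copy through a ColE1/pUC-type origin, with selection by a kanamycin resistance gene (aph(3')-Ia). The annotation also picks up a short RSF origin fragment and two small tetracycline-resistance fragments. These appear to be non-functional remnants of the backbone's construction rather than working elements.

The roughly 2 kb Tre-C04 insert sits downstream of the strong hybrid trc promoter and a lac operator. The plasmid carries its own lacI gene with its native promoter, so expression is repressed until it is induced with IPTG or lactose. Within the open reading frame, the feature table identifies a GFP-derived segment annotated as cEGFP, flanked on both sides by unannotated coding sequence. This layout fits a domain-insertion design in which a fluorescent protein module is placed inside a ligand-binding protein so that ligand binding alters fluorescence. However, the record does not name the trehalose-binding domain or describe the insertion site. A backbone-encoded C-terminal 6xHis tag allows affinity purification of the sensor, and transcription ends at the rrnB T1 and T2 terminators. The insert was cloned through BsmBI sites that were destroyed in the process, as expected for type IIS assembly into a destination vector.

The construct is intended for inducible production of the trehalose sensor in E. coli, either for purification and in vitro characterisation or for fluorescence-based detection of trehalose.
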