Features (pLannotate 1.2.2; 15 found; start..end, strand, type, name):
     48..181     +  rep_origin     RSF ori (fragment): Plasmids containing the RSF 1030 origin of replication can be propagated in E. coli cells that contain additional plasmids with compatible origins.
    266..330     -  CDS            TcR (fragment): tetracycline efflux protein; tet; confers resistance to tetracycline
    345..366     -  protein_bind   CAP binding site: CAP binding activates transcription in the presence of cAMP. E. coli catabolite activator protein
    379..1461    -  CDS            lacI: lac repressor; lacI; The lac repressor binds to the lac operator to inhibit transcription in E. coli. This inhibition can be relieved by adding lactose or isopropyl-β-D-thiogalactopyranoside (IPTG).
   1462..1539    -  promoter       lacI promoter: lacI
   1584..1613    +  promoter       trc promoter: strong E. coli promoter; hybrid between the trp and lac UV5 promoters
   1621..1637    +  protein_bind   lac operator: The lac repressor binds to the lac operator to inhibit transcription in E. coli. This inhibition can be relieved by adding lactose or isopropyl-β-D-thiogalactopyranoside (IPTG). lac repressor encoded by lacI
   2679..3401    +  CDS            cEGFP: cEGFP is a basic (constitutively fluorescent) green fluorescent protein published in 2008, derived from Aequorea victoria.
   3654..3671    +  CDS            6xHis: 6xHis affinity tag
   3740..3855    +  ncRNA          5S rRNA: Accession: RF00001 - 5S ribosomal RNA
   3859..3945    +  terminator     rrnB T1 terminator: Escherichia coli rrnB; transcription terminator T1 from the E. coli rrnB gene
   4037..4064    +  terminator     rrnB T2 terminator: transcription terminator T2 from the E. coli rrnB gene
   4090..4127    -  CDS            TcR (fragment): tetracycline efflux protein; tet; confers resistance to tetracycline
   4170..4985    -  CDS            KanR: aminoglycoside phosphotransferase; aph(3')-Ia; confers resistance to kanamycin in bacteria or G418 (Geneticin®) in eukaryotes
   5111..5695    +  rep_origin     ori: high-copy-number ColE1/pMB1/pBR322/pUC origin of replication
>Addgene plasmid #79754 | pTKEI-Tre-C04 | depositor full sequence | sequence record 149105 | pTKEI-Tre-C04 sequence 5695 bps
AACGCCAGCAACGCGGCCTTTTTACGGTTCCTGGCCTTTTGCTGGCCTTTTGCTCACATGTTCTTTCCTG
CGTTATCCCCTGATTCTGTGGATAACCGTATTACCGCCTTTGAGTGAGCTGATACCGCTCGCCGCAGCCG
AACGACCGAGCGCAGCGAGTCAGTGAGCGAGGAAGCGGAAGAGCGCCACGGTGATTCATTCTGCTAACCA
GTAAGGCAACCCCGCCAGCCTAGCCGGGTCCTCAACGACAGGAGCACGATCATGCTAGTCATGCCCCGCG
CCCACCGGAAGGAGCTGACTGGGTTGAAGGCTCTCAAGGGCATCGGTCGAGATCCCGGTGCCTAATGAGT
GAGCTAACTTACATTAATTGCGTTGCGCTCACTGCCCGCTTTCCAGTCGGGAAACCTGTCGTGCCAGCTG
CATTAATGAATCGGCCAACGCGCGGGGAGAGGCGGTTTGCGTATTGGGCGCCAGGGTGGTTTTTCTTTTC
ACCAGTGACACGGGCAACAGCTGATTGCCCTTCACCGCCTGGCCCTGAGAGAGTTGCAGCAAGCGGTCCA
CGCTGGTTTGCCCCAGCAGGCGAAAATCCTGTTTGATGGTGGTTAACGGCGGGATATAACATGAGCTGTC
TTCGGTATCGTCGTATCCCACTACCGAGATATCCGCACCAACGCGCAGCCCGGACTCGGTAATGGCGCGC
ATTGCGCCCAGCGCCATCTGATCGTTGGCAACCAGCATCGCAGTGGGAACGATACCCTCATTCAGCATTT
GCATGGTTTGTTGAAAACCGGACATGGCACTCCAGTCGCCTTCCCGTTCCGCTATCGGCTGAATTTGATT
GCGAGTGAGATATTTATGCCAGCCAGCCAGACGCAGACGCGCCGAGACAGAACTTAATGGGCCCGCTAAC
AGCGCGATTTGCTGGTGACCCAATGCGACCAGATGCTCCACGCCCAGTCGCGTACCGTCTTCATGGGAGA
AAATAATACTGTTGATGGGTGTCTGGTCAGAGACATCAAGAAATAACGCCGGAACATTAGTGCAGGCAGC
TTCCACAGCAATGGCATCCTGGTCATCCAGCGGATAGTTAATGATCAGCCCACTGACGCGTTGCGCGAGA
AGATTGTGCACCGCCGCTTTACAGGCTTCGACGCCGCTTCGTTCTACCATCGACACCACCACGCTGGCAC
CCAGTTGATCGGCGCGAGATTTAATCGCCGCGACAATTTGCGACGGCGCGTGCAGGGCCAGACTGGAGGT
GGCAACGCCAATCAGCAACGACTGTTTGCCCGCCAGTTGTTGTGCCACGCGGTTGGGAATGTAATTCAGC
TCCGCCATCGCCGCTTCCACTTTTTCCCGCGTTTTCGCAGAAACGTGGCTGGCCTGGTTCACCACGCGGG
AAACGGTCTGATAAGAGACACCGGCATACTCTGCGACATCGTATAACGTTACTGGTTTCACATTCACCAC
CCTGAATTGACTCTCTTCCGGGCGCTATCATGCCATACCGCGAAAGGTTTTGCGCCATTCGATGGTGTCC
GGGATCTCGACGCTCTCCCTTATGCGACTCCGATCCCGCAAATTTGACAATTAATCATCCGGCTCGTATA
ATGTGTGGAATTGTGAGCGGATAACAATTTCACACAAGGAGATATACCATGTCCAAAATCGAGGAAGGTA
AAATTGTGTTTGCAGTGGGTGGCGCCCCGAATGAAATCGAATATTGGAAAGGTGTTATTGCCGAATTCGA
GAAAAAATATCCTGGGGTTACAGTGGAGCTGAAACGCCAGGCCACCGATACCGAACAGCGTCGTCTGGAT
CTGGTTAATGCGCTTCGCGGGAAAAGCTCCGACCCTGATGTATTCTTGATGGACGTCGCGTGGCTGGGTC
AGTTCATCGCTTCTGGTTGGCTGGAACCCCTGGACGATTATGTTCAAAAAGACAATTATGACCTGAGCGT
GTTCTTTCAGTCGGTGATTAACCTTGCGGACAAACAGGGCGGCAAACTGTATGCCCTGCCGGTGTATATT
GATGCAGGTCTGCTGTACTATCGTAAAGATCTTCTTGAAAAATACGGCTATTCTAAGCCGCCGGAAACAT
GGCAGGAACTGGTCGAGATGGCCCAAAAAATTCAGTCGGGGGAGCGCGAAACCAACCCAAATTTTTGGGG
TTTTGTTTGGCAGGGCAAACAATACGAGGGCCTGGTGTGCGACTTCGTGGAGTACGTGTACTCAAACGGC
GGAAGCTTAGGTGAATTTAAAGACGGCAAGTGGGTCCCGACTTTGAACAAACCGGAAAATGTTGAGGCCC
TGCAATTCATGGTGGATCTGATCCACAAGTATAAGATTTCGCCTCCAAACACCTACACGGAAATGACGGA
AGAACCGGTACGCCTGATGTTTCAACAGGGCAACGCGGCGTTCGAGCGTAATTGGCCATATGCTTGGGGC
CTGCATAATGCTGACGATTCTCCAGTGAAAGGCAAAGTCGGTGTGGCCCCGTTGCCACATTTTCCGGGCC
ATAAAAGCGCGGCTACCCTGGGTGGTTGGCACATTGGTATTAGCAAGTATAGCGACAATAAAGCCTTGGC
GTGGGAATTTGTGAAATTCGTAGAAAGTTATAGCGTCCAGAAAGGATTTGCGATGAATTTGGGTTGGAAT
CCGGGCGACCGCTCTTATAACGTCTTTATCATGGCCGACAAGCAGAAGAACGGCATCAAGGCGAACTTCA
AGATCCGCCACAACATCGAGGACGGCGGCGTGCAGCTCGCCTATCACTACCAGCAGAACACCCCCATCGG
CGACGGCCCCGTGCTGCTGCCCGACAACCACTACCTGAGCGTGCAGTCCAAACTGAGCAAAGACCCCAAC
GAGAAGCGCGATCACATGGTCCTGCTGGAGTTCGTGACCGCCGCCGGGATCACTCTCGGCATGGACGAGC
TGTACAAGGGCGGTACCGGAGGGAGCATGGTGAGCAAGGGCGAGGAGCTGTTCACCGGGGTGGTGCCCAT
CCTGGTCGAGCTGGACGGCGACGTAAACGGCCACAAGTTCAGCGTGTCCGGCGAGGGCGAGGGCGATGCC
ACCTACGGCAAGCTGACCCTGAAGTTCATCTGCACCACCGGCAAGCTGCCCGTGCCCTGGCCCACCCTCG
TGACCACCCTGACCTACGGCGTGCAGTGCTTCAGCCGCTACCCCGACCACATGAAGCAGCACGACTTCTT
CAAGTCCGCCATGCCCGAAGGCTACATTCAGGAGCGCACCATCTTCTTCAAGGACGACGGCAACTATAAG
ACACGCGCTGAGGTTAAGTTCGAGGGCGACACTCTGGTTAACCGCATCGAGCTGAAGGGCATCGACTTCA
AGGAGGACGGCAACATCCTGGGCCATAAGCTTGAATATAACTTCAACCGCAGCCGCGGTCGCGTAGACGT
ATACGACGATCCGGCGGTGGTGTCCAAAAGCCCCCATCTGAAAGAGCTGCGTGCGGTGTTTGAAAACGCG
GTCCCACGCCCAATCGTACCGTATTACCCGCAACTGAGTGAAATCATCCAGAAATACGTTAACTCCGCCC
TTGCAGGCAAAATCTCCCCGCAGGAAGCACTGGATAAAGCTCAAAAAGAAGCCGAAGAACTGGTAAAGCA
GTATTCAAGCGGTCACCATCACCATCACCATTAAGAGAAGATTTTCAGCCTGATACAGATTAAATCAGAA
CGCAGAAGCGGTCTGATAAAACAGAATTTGCCTGGCGGCAGTAGCGCGGTGGTCCCACCTGACCCCATGC
CGAACTCAGAAGTGAAACGCCGTAGCGCCGATGGTAGTGTGGGGTATCCCCATGCGAGAGTAGGGAACTG
CCAGGCATCAAATAAAACGAAAGGCTCAGTCGAAAGACTGGGCCTTTCGTTTTATCTGTTGTTTGTCGGT
GAACGCTCTCCTGAGTAGGACAAATCCGCCGGGAGCGGATTTGAACGTTGCGAAGCAACGGCCCGGAGGG
TGGCGGGCAGGACGCCCGCCATAAACTGCCAGGCATCAAATTAAGCAGAAGGCCATCCTGACGGATGGCC
TTTTCTGAAAGGAGGAACTATATCCGGATATCCACAGGACGGGTGTGGTCGCCATGATCGCGTAGTCAAG
GTTTCTTAGACGTCAGGTGGCACTTTTCGGGGAAATGTGTTAGAAAAACTCATCGAGCATCAAATGAAAC
TGCAATTTATTCATATCAGGATTATCAATACCATATTTTTGAAAAAGCCGTTTCTGTAATGAAGGAGAAA
ACTCACCGAGGCAGTTCCATAGGATGGCAAGATCCTGGTATCGGTCTGCGATTCCGACTCGTCCAACATC
AATACAACCTATTAATTTCCCCTCGTCAAAAATAAGGTTATCAAGTGAGAAATCACCATGAGTGACGACT
GAATCCGGTGAGAATGGCAAAAGTTTATGCATTTCTTTCCAGACTTGTTCAACAGGCCAGCCATTACGCT
CGTCATCAAAATCACTCGCATCAACCAAACCGTTATTCATTCGTGATTGCGCCTGAGCGAGGCGAAATAC
GCGATCACTGTTAAAAGGACAATTACAAACAGGAATCGAATGCAACCGGCGCAGGAACACTGCCAGCGCA
TCAACAATATTTTCACCTGAATCAGGATATTCTTCTAATACCTGGAATGCTGTTTTGCCGGGGATCGCAG
TGGTGAGTAACCATGCATCATCAGGAGTACGGATAAAATGCTTGATGGTCGGAAGAGGCATAAATTCCGT
CAGCCAGTTTAGTCTGACCATCTCATCTGTAACATCATTGGCAACGCTACCTTTGCCATGTTTCAGAAAC
AACTCTGGCGCATCGGGCTTCCCATACAATCGATAGATTGTCGCACCTGATTGCCCGACATTATCGCGAG
CCCATTTATACCCATATAAATCAGCATCCATGTTGGAATTTAATCGCGGCCTAGAGCAAGACGTTTCCCG
TTGAATATGGCTCATAACACCCCTTGTATTACTGTTTATGTAAGCAGACAGTTTTATTGTTCATGACCAA
AATCCCTTAACGTGAGTTTTCGTTCCACTGAGCGTCAGACCCCGTAGAAAAGATCAAAGGATCTTCAAGG
GATCCTTTTTTTCTGCGCGTAATCTGCTGCTTGCAAACAAAAAAACCACCGCTACCAGCGGTGGTTTGTT
TGCCGGATCAAGAGCTACCAACTCTTTTTCCGAAGGTAACTGGCTTCAGCAGAGCGCAGATACCAAATAC
TGTCCTTCTAGTGTAGCCGTAGTTAGGCCACCACTTCAAGAACTCTGTAGCACCGCCTACATACCTCGCT
CTGCTAATCCTGTTACCAGTGGCTGCTGCCAGTGGCGATAAGTCGTGTCTTACCGGGTTGGACTCAAGAC
GATAGTTACCGGATAAGGCGCAGCGGTCGGGCTGAACGGGGGGTTCGTGCACACAGCCCAGCTTGGAGCG
AACGACCTACACCGAACTGAGATACCTACAGCGTGAGCTATGAGAAAGCGCCACGCTTCCCGAAGGGAGA
AAGGCGGACAGGTATCCGGTAAGCGGCAGGGTCGGAACAGGAGAGCGCACGAGGGAGCTTCCAGGGGGAA
ACGCCTGGTATCTTTATAGTCCTGTCGGGTTTCGCCACCTCTGACTTGAGCGTCGATTTTTGTGATGCTC
GTCAGGGGGGCGGAGCCTATGGAAA
