>Addgene plasmid #79754 | pTKEI-Tre-C04 | addgene partial sequence | sequence record 153805 | pTac-F 5'-cggctcgtataatgtgtgga-3'
GATATACCATGTCCAAAATCGAGGAAGGTAAAATTGTGTTTGCAGTGGGTGGCGCCCCGAATGAAATCGA
ATATTGGAAAGGTGTTATTGCCGAATTCGAGAAAAAATATCCTGGGGTTACAGTGGAGCTGAAACGCCAG
GCCACCGATACCGAACAGCGTCGTCTGGATCTGGTTAATGCGCTTCGCGGGAAAAGCTCCGACCCTGATG
TATTCTTGATGGACGTCGCGTGGCTGGGTCAGTTCATCGCTTCTGGTTGGCTGGAACCCCTGGACGATTA
TGTTCAAAAAGACAATTATGACCTGAGCGTGTTCTTTCAGTCGGTGATTAACCTTGCGGACAAACAGGGC
GGCAAACTGTATGCCCTGCCGGTGTATATTGATGCAGGTCTGCTGTACTATCGTAAAGATCTTCTTGAAA
AATACGGCTATTCTAAGCCGCCGGAAACATGGCAGGAACTGGTCGAGATGGCCCAAAAAATTCAGTCGGG
GGAGCGCGAAACCAACCCAAATTTTTGGGGTTTTGTTTGGCAGGGCAAACAATACGAGGGCCTGGTGTGC
GACTTCGTGGAGTACGTGTACTCAAACGGCGGAAGCTTAGGTGAATTTAAAGACGGCAAGTGGGTCCCGA
CTTTGAACAAACCGGAAAATGTTGAGGCCCTGCAATTCATGGTGGATCTGATCCACAAGTATAAGATTTC
GCCTCCAAACACCTACACGGAAATGACGGAAGAACCGGTACGCCTGATGTTTCAACAGGGCAACGCGGCG
TTCGAGCGTAATTGGCCATATGCTTGGGGCCTGCATAATGCTGACGATTCTCCAGTGAAAGGCAAAGTAG
GTGTGGCC
