>Addgene plasmid #79754 | pTKEI-Tre-C04 | addgene partial sequence | sequence record 153806 | pBAD-R 5'-GATTTAATCTGTATCAGG-3'
GATGGTGATGGTGACCGCTTGAATACTGCTTTACCAGTTCTTCGGCTTCTTTTTGAGCTTTATCCAGTGC
TTCCTGCGGGGAGATTTTGCCTGCAAGGGCGGAGTTAACGTATTTCTGGATGATTTCACTCAGTTGCGGG
TAATACGGTACGATTGGGCGTGGGACCGCGTTTTCAAACACCGCACGCAGCTCTTTCAGATGGGGGCTTT
TGGACACCACCGCCGGATCGTCGTATACGTCTACGCGACCGCGGCTGCGGTTGAAGTTATATTCAAGCTT
ATGGCCCAGGATGTTGCCGTCCTCCTTGAAGTCGATGCCCTTCAGCTCGATGCGGTTAACCAGAGTGTCG
CCCTCGAACTTAACCTCAGCGCGTGTCTTATAGTTGCCGTCGTCCTTGAAGAAGATGGTGCGCTCCTGAA
TGTAGCCTTCGGGCATGGCGGACTTGAAGAAGTCGTGCTGCTTCATGTGGTCGGGGTAGCGGCTGAAGCA
CTGCACGCCGTAGGTCAGGGTGGTCACGAGGGTGGGCCAGGGCACGGGCAGCTTGCCGGTGGTGCAGATG
AACTTCAGGGTCAGCTTGCCGTAGGTGGCATCGCCCTCGCCCTCGCCGGACACGCTGAACTTGTGGCCGT
TTACGTCGCCGTCCAGCTCGACCAGGATGGGCACCACCCCGGTGAACAGCTCCTCGCCCTTGCTCACCAT
GCTCCCTCCGGTACCGCCCTTGTACAGCTCGTCCATGCCGAGAGTGATCCCGGCGGCGGTCACGAACTCC
AGCAGGACCATGTGATCGCGCTTCTCGTTGGGGTCTTTGCTCAGTTTGGACTGCACGCTCAGGTAGTGG
